Addgene plasmid #162040: pML104-kanR1136
Purpose: Expresses Cas9 and contains kanR1136 guide which targets the kanR gene
Depositing lab: Jolanda Van Leeuwen. Depositing organization: Universite de Lausanne (UNIL). Publication: Natural variants suppress mutations in hundreds of essential genes. Parts L, Batte A, Lopes M, Yuen MW, Laver M, San Luis BJ, Yue JX, Pons C, Eray E, Aloy P, Liti G, van Leeuwen J. Mol Syst Biol. 2021 May;17(5):e10138. doi: 10.15252/msb.202010138. PubMed 34042294.
Backbone
  Vector backbone: pML104
  Backbone size w/o insert (bp): 11240
  Total vector size (bp): 11258
  Vector type: Yeast Expression, CRISPR
  Selectable markers: URA3
Growth in bacteria
  Bacterial resistance: Ampicillin, 100 μg/mL
  Growth temperature: 37°C
  Growth strain: DH5alpha
  Copy number: High Copy
Gene/Insert
  Gene/Insert name: kanR1136 guide
  Species: Synthetic
  Insert size (bp): 33
  Cloning method: Restriction Enzyme; 5′ cloning site SwaI (destroyed during cloning); 3′ cloning site BclI (destroyed during cloning)
  Sequencing primers: 5′ T3
Terms and licenses: Academic/Nonprofit Terms; Industry Terms: Not Available to Industry
Depositor comments: This plasmid is derived from Addgene plasmid #67638 pML104 (deposited by John Wyrick) with an inserted guide sequence using the BclI-SwaII restriction sites. Guide sequence: ATGAAGGAGAAAACTCACCG
How to cite: pML104-kanR1136 was a gift from Jolanda Van Leeuwen (Addgene plasmid # 162040 ; http://n2t.net/addgene:162040 ; RRID:Addgene_162040)
