[The description below was written by a language model from this plasmid's Addgene catalogue record and pLannotate feature annotations shown in this document.]
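Description:
pML104-kanR1136 is a yeast CRISPR/Cas9 expression plasmid of about 11.3 kb, built on the pML104 backbone. It delivers both Streptococcus pyogenes Cas9 and a single guide RNA into Saccharomyces cerevisiae from one episomal vector. It is a shuttle plasmid. In E. coli it replicates at high copy from a ColE1/pUC-type origin and is selected with ampicillin through the β-lactamase gene. In yeast it is maintained by the 2μ origin and selected by uracil prototrophy through URA3 under its own promoter. Because URA3 can be counterselected with 5-fluoroorotic acid, the plasmid can be removed from cells once editing is done. The backbone also retains an f1 origin, flanking T3 and T7 promoters, and fragments of the lac region, the pBluescript polylinker, and pBR322 bom and rop sequences.

The payload consists of two expression units. Cas9 is transcribed from the strong constitutive TDH3 (GAP) promoter and terminated by the ADH1 terminator. The guide cassette uses the RNA polymerase III-transcribed SNR52 promoter, followed by the targeting sequence, the S. pyogenes gRNA scaffold and the SUP4 terminator. The 20-nucleotide spacer sits in the unannotated gap between the promoter and the scaffold. It was introduced as a short synthetic insert at the SwaI and BclI sites of the parent vector, both of which were destroyed during cloning.

The kanR1136 guide directs Cas9 to the kanR gene, so the plasmid can be used to cut this gene in yeast strains that carry it. The record does not describe the specific editing outcome or any repair template, though the associated publication concerns natural variants that suppress mutations in essential yeast genes.
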