Features (pLannotate 1.2.2; 24 found; start..end, strand, type, name):
      1..269     +  promoter       SNR52 promoter: promoter for the S. cerevisiae small nucleolar RNA gene SNR52
    290..364     +  misc_RNA       gRNA scaffold: guide RNA scaffold for the Streptococcus pyogenes CRISPR/Cas9 system
    369..388     +  terminator     SUP4 terminator: transcription terminator for the S. cerevisiae SUP4 tRNA gene
    506..693     -  terminator     ADH1 terminator: S. cerevisiae ADH1; transcription terminator for the S. cerevisiae alcohol dehydrogenase 1 (ADH1) gene
    751..4854    -  CDS            cas9: CAS9_STRP1 - Also known as csn1 From Streptococcus pyogenes serotype M1.
   4889..5555    -  promoter       GAP promoter: S. cerevisiae TDH3; promoter for glyceraldehyde-3-phosphate dehydrogenase
   5580..5633    +  misc_feature   MCS (fragment): pBluescript multiple cloning site
   5642..5660    -  promoter       T7 promoter: promoter for bacteriophage T7 RNA polymerase
   5668..5823    +  CDS            lacZα (fragment): LacZα fragment of β-galactosidase; lacZ fragment
   5827..6255    +  rep_origin     f1 ori (sequence partly withheld): f1 bacteriophage origin of replication; arrow indicates direction of (+) strand synthesis
   6283..6334    -  misc_feature   bom (fragment): basis of mobility region from pBR322
   6413..7216    -  CDS            URA3: orotidine-5'-phosphate decarboxylase, required for uracil biosynthesis; S. cerevisiae URA3; yeast auxotrophic marker, counterselectable with 5-fluoroorotic acid (5-FOA)
   7217..7432    -  promoter       URA3 promoter: S. cerevisiae URA3
   7440..7489    -  misc_feature   bom (fragment): basis of mobility region from pBR322
   7591..7626    -  CDS            rop (fragment): Rop protein, which maintains plasmids at low copy number; rop
   7694..9036    +  rep_origin     2μ ori: yeast 2μ plasmid origin of replication
   9063..9167    +  promoter       AmpR promoter: bla
   9168..10028   +  CDS            AmpR: β-lactamase; bla; confers resistance to ampicillin, carbenicillin, and related antibiotics
  10199..10787   +  rep_origin     ori: high-copy-number ColE1/pMB1/pBR322/pUC origin of replication
  10970..11062   +  CDS            lacI (fragment): lac repressor; lacI; The lac repressor binds to the lac operator to inhibit transcription in E. coli. This inhibition can be relieved by adding lactose or isopropyl-β-D-thiogalactopyranoside (IPTG).
  11075..11096   +  protein_bind   CAP binding site: CAP binding activates transcription in the presence of cAMP. E. coli catabolite activator protein
  11111..11141   +  promoter       lac promoter: promoter for the E. coli lac operon
  11145..11167   +  protein_bind   lac operator (fragment): The lac repressor binds to the lac operator to inhibit transcription in E. coli. This inhibition can be relieved by adding lactose or isopropyl-β-D-thiogalactopyranoside (IPTG). lac repressor encoded by lacI
  11210..11228   +  promoter       T3 promoter: promoter for bacteriophage T3 RNA polymerase
>Addgene plasmid #162040 | pML104-kanR1136 | addgene full sequence | sequence record 321824 | Addgene NGS Result
TCTTTGAAAAGATAATGTATGATTATGCTTTCACTCATATTTATACAGAAACTTGATGTTTTCTTTCGAG
TATATACAAGGTGATTACATGTACGTTTGAAGTACAACTCTAGATTTTGTAGTGCCCTCTTGGGCTAGCG
GTAAAGGTGCGCATTTTTTCACACCCTACAATGTTCTGTTCAAAAGATTTTGGTCAAACGCTGTAGAAGT
GAAAGTTGGTGCGCATGTTTCGGCGTTCGAAACTTCTCCGCAGTGAAAGATAAATGATCATGAAGGAGAA
AACTCACCGGTTTTAGAGCTAGAAATAGCAAGTTAAAATAAGGCTAGTCCGTTATCAACTTGAAAAAGTG
GCACCGAGTCGGTGGTGCTTTTTTTGTTTTTTATGTCTTCGAGTCATGTAATTAGTTATAAGCATGTGAG
CTAAGACACTGTAATTGCCAATCTAAACGATACCACGGCCGCTCTAGAGAAATGGGGAGCGATTTGCAGG
CATTTGCTCGGCATGCCGGTAGAGGTGTGGTCAATAAGAGCGACCTCATGCTATACCTGAGAAAGCAACC
TGACCTACAGGAAAGAGTTACTCAAGAATAAGAATTTTCGTTTTAAAACCTAAGAGTCACTTTAAAATTT
GTATACACTTATTTTTTTTATAACTTATTTAATAATAAAAATCATAAATCATAAGAAATTCGCCTCGAGA
GTCTAGGATCCGGAACTACCTACCTTGCGCTTTTTCTTGGGAGCTCCCTCATCCCCTCCGAGCTGTGAGA
GGTCAATCCGAGTTTCGTAAAGTCCGGTGATGCTCTGGTGGATGAGGGTGGCGTCCAGCACTTCTTTGGT
GGAGGTATAGCGTTTCCGGTCGATGGTGGTGTCGAAGTACTTGAATGCGGCAGGGGCACCAAGATTGGTG
AGGGTGAACAGGTGGATGATATTCTCAGCCTGCTCCCGAATTGGTTTGTCTCTGTGCTTATTGTATGCGC
TAAGGACTTTATCGAGGTTGGCATCAGCGAGAATGACGCGTTTAGAAAACTCGGAAATCTGCTCAATGAT
CTCGTCCAGATAATGCTTATGCTGCTCCACAAACAGTTGCTTTTGCTCGTTGTCCTCGGGGCTCCCCTTC
AGCTTCTCGTAATGGCTTGCAAGGTAGAGGAAATTCACGTACTTGGAGGGGAGAGCCAGCTCATTACCCT
TCTGAAGTTCGCCAGCGGAGGCGAGCATCCGCTTCCGCCCATTCTCCAGTTCGAACAGGCTATACTTTGG
GAGCTTGATGATAAGGTCCTTCTTGACTTCCTTGTAACCTTTGGCTTCGAGAAAGTCAATTGGGTTCTTC
TCGAAGGAGCTGCGCTCCATAATGGTGATACCCAGCAGTTCCTTCACGCTCTTGAGCTTCTTAGACTTTC
CTTTTTCCACCTTAGCCACGACCAGGACAGAATAAGCCACAGTTGGTGAATCGAATCCGCCGTACTTCTT
AGGGTCCCAATCCTTCTTCCTTGCAATGAGCTTGTCGGAGTTGCGCTTGGGGAGGATTGATTCCTTAGAA
AAGCCTCCGGTTTGCACCTCGGTTTTCTTCACGATGTTCACTTGAGGCATAGAAAGCACTTTGCGCACGG
TAGCGAAATCTCTGCCCTTGTCCCACACGATTTCGCCAGTCTCCCCATTAGTCTCGATGAGCGGCCTCTT
CCGGATCTCACCGTTTGCAAGGGTGATTTCGGTCTTGAAGAAATTCATGATGTTGCTGTAGAAGAAGTAC
TTTGCGGTGGCCTTTCCGATCTCCTGCTCAGATTTGGCAATCATCTTGCGCACGTCGTAGACCTTGTAGT
CTCCGTACACGAACTCGCTTTCCAGCTTTGGGTACTTCTTGATTAGGGCGGTTCCCACCACGGCATTCAG
ATATGCGTCATGAGCATGATGATAGTTATTGATCTCCCGCACTTTGTAGAATTGAAAGTCCTTTCTGAAA
TCGCTGACCAGCTTGGACTTCAGGGTAATCACCTTCACCTCGCGGATAAGTTTGTCGTTTTCGTCGTACT
TGGTATTCATGCGTGAGTCAAGGATTTGGGCTACATGTTTAGTAATCTGCCGAGTCTCCACAAGTTGCCG
TTTAATGAATCCTGCTTTGTCCAGTTCGCTCAGTCCGCCCCTCTCAGCCTTAGTGAGATTGTCGAACTTC
CGCTGAGTGATTAGCTTTGCGTTCAGAAGCTGGCGCCAATAGTTCTTCATCTTTTTCACGACTTCCTCTG
AGGGCACGTTATCTGACTTTCCCCGGTTCTTGTCTGAGCGAGTCAGCACCTTATTGTCAATTGAGTCGTC
TTTGAGGAAGCTCTGAGGGACGATGTGGTCCACGTCGTAGTCTGAGAGCCTGTTGATATCAAGCTCTTGG
TCCACATACATATCGCGTCCATTTTGAAGGTAGTACAGATAGAGCTTCTCATTCTGAAGCTGGGTGTTTT
CCACCGGGTGCTCTTTAAGGATCTGTGACCCGAGCTCCTTAATCCCTTCCTCAATTCTTTTCATCCGCTC
CCTGCTGTTCTTCTGTCCCTTCTGGGTAGTCTGGTTTTCCCTGGCCATCTCGATGACAATGTTCTCTGGT
TTATGGCGACCCATCACCTTGACCAGCTCGTCCACGACTTTCACGGTCTGGAGAATACCCTTCTTAATAG
CGGGTGAACCAGCCAGATTTGCGATATGCTCGTGCAGTGAGTCACCTTGTCCAGACACTTGGGCCTTCTG
GATGTCCTCCTTAAAGGTCAGGGAATCATCATGGATAAGTTGCATGAAGTTGCGATTAGCGAATCCGTCG
CTCTTAAGGAAATCAAGAATGGTCTTTCCGCTCTGTTTGTCCCGGATTCCGTTGATGAGTTTGCGGCTAA
GGCGTCCCCATCCGGTATATCTTCTCCGTTTAAGTTGCTTCATCACTTTATCGTCGAACAGATGGGCGTA
GGTCTTAAGCCTCTCCTCGATCATTTCCCGGTCCTCGAACAGAGTGAGAGTCAGGACAATGTCCTCAAGG
ATGTCCTCTTTCTCCTCATTGTCCAGAAAATCCTTGTCCTTGATGATCTTAAGCAGATCATGGTAGGTAC
CCAGGCTTGCGTTGAACCGATCTTCGACCCCGCTAATCTCCACAGAGTCGAAGCATTCAATTTTCTTGAA
ATAGTCCTCCTTCAGCTGCTTCACGGTCACCTTTCTATTGGTCTTGAACAGAAGGTCCACAATTGCCTTC
TTTTGTTCGCCTGACAGGAATGCGGGCTTCCTCATCCCTTCGGTGACATATTTCACCTTGGTCAGCTCGT
TGTACACGGTAAAGTACTCGTAGAGCAGGGAATGTTTCGGCAGGACCTTCTCATTGGGGAGGTTCTTATC
GAAGTTAGTCATCCGTTCGATGAATGACTGAGCGCTGGCTCCCTTGTCCACCACCTCTTCGAAGTTCCAG
GGAGTGATAGTTTCTTCTGACTTTCTGGTCATCCAAGCAAACCGGCTATTTCCTCTGGCGAGGGGTCCCA
CGTAGTAGGGGATGCGGAAAGTGAGAATTTTCTCAATCTTCTCCCTGTTGTCCTTAAGAAAGGGGTAGAA
GTCCTCTTGGCGCCGAAGGATGGCGTGAAGCTCCCCAAGATGGATCTGGTGGGGAATGCTCCCATTGTCG
AAAGTGCGCTGCTTCCGCAGCAGATCCTCCCGATTCAGTTTCACGAGGAGCTCTTCGGTGCCGTCCATCT
TCTCAAGGATAGGTTTGATAAACTTATAAAATTCCTCTTGGGAGGCACCTCCGTCGATGTAGCCGGCGTA
TCCATTCTTTGACTGGTCAAAGAAGATTTCCTTGTACTTCTCCGGAAGCTGCTGCCGGACGAGTGCCTTA
AGCAGGGTCAGGTCCTGGTGGTGCTCATCATACCGCTTAATCATTGAAGCTGAAAGAGGGGCCTTGGTGA
TTTCAGTGTTCACGCGGAGAATGTCAGACAGCAGGATGGCGTCAGAAAGATTCTTAGCAGCAAGGAAAAG
GTCGGCGTATTGGTCACCGATCTGGGCCAGGAGGTTGTCGAGATCGTCATCATAGGTGTCCTTGGACAGT
TGCAGCTTGGCATCCTCTGCCAGGTCGAAATTAGACTTGAAATTGGGAGTCAGCCCAAGTGAAAGAGCAA
TCAGGTTCCCGAACAGTCCATTTTTCTTTTCACCCGGCAGCTGAGCGATAAGATTCTCAAGTCTGCGGCT
CTTTGACAGCCGGGCTGACAGAATGGCCTTGGCATCGACTCCGCTTGCATTGATGGGGTTCTCTTCAAAG
AGCTGGTTGTAAGTCTGCACCAGCTGGATGAACAGTTTATCCACATCGCTATTGTCAGGATTGAGGTCGC
CCTCGATCAGGAAGTGGCCTCTGAACTTAATCATGTGGGCCAGGGCCAGGTAGATAAGCCGGAGGTCTGC
CTTGTCGGTTGAGTCCACCAGCTTTTTGCGAAGATGGTAGATGGTTGGGTATTTCTCGTGATAGGCCACC
TCGTCGACGATATTACCGAAGATGGGATGCCGTTCATGCTTCTTATCCTCTTCCACGAGGAATGATTCTT
CCAGCCTATGGAAGAAGCTGTCGTCGACCTTTGCCATTTCGTTGGAGAATATCTCTTGAAGGTAACAAAT
CCGGTTCTTCCTCCTGGTGTACCGCCGTCTAGCAGTCCGCTTGAGGCGGGTTGCTTCAGCGGTCTCCCCT
GAATCAAAGAGGAGAGCTCCGATCAGATTTTTCTTGATGGAATGCCGGTCGGTGTTCCCGAGCACCTTGA
ACTTCTTAGAGGGCACCTTGTACTCGTCAGTGATGACGGCCCACCCGACGCTATTAGTCCCGATGTCCAG
TCCGATAGAATACTTCTTGTCCATGGTGGCGAGATCTAATTCGATCCATATCAGATCTTTTGTTTGTTTA
TGTGTGTTTATTCGAAACTAAGTTCTTGGTGTTTTAAAACTAAAAAAAAGACTAACTATAAAAGTAGAAT
TTAAGAAGTTTAAGAAATAGATTTACAGAATTACAATCAATACCTACCGTCTTTATATACTTATTAGTCA
AGTAGGGGAATAATTTCAGGGAACTGGTTTCAACCTTTTTTTTCAGCTTTTTCCAAATCAGAGAGAGCAG
AAGGTAATAGAAGGTGTAAGAAAATGAGATAGATACATGCGTGGGTCAATTGCCTTGTGTCATCATTTAC
TCCAGGCAGGTTGCATCACTCCATTGAGGTTGTGCCCGTTTTTTGCCTGTTTGTGCCCCTGTTCTCTGTA
GTTGCGCTAAGAGAATGGACCTATGAACTGATGGTTGGTGAAGAAAACAATATTTTGGTGCTGGGATTCT
TTTTTTTTCTGGATGCCAGCTTAAAAAGCGGGCTCCATTATATTTAGTGGATGCCAGGAATAAACTGTTC
ACCCAGACACCTACGATGTTATATATTCTGTGTAACCCGCCCCCTATTTTGGGCATGTACGGGTTACAGC
AGAATTAAAAGGCTAATTTTTTGACTAAATAAAGTTAGGAAAATCACTACTATTAATTATTTACGTATTC
TTTGAAATGGCAGTATTGATAATGATAAACTCGAACTGACTAGTAGACTGAATTCGATATCAAGCTTATC
GATACCGTCGACCTCGAGGGGGGGCCCGGTACCCAATTCGCCCTATAGTGAGTCGTATTACGCGCGCTCA
CTGGCCGTCGTTTTACAACGTCGTGACTGGGAAAACCCTGGCGTTACCCAACTTAATCGCCTTGCAGCAC
ATCCCCCTTTCGCCAGCTGGCGTAATAGCGAAGAGGCCCGCACCGATCGCCCTTCCCAACAGTTGCGCAG
CCTGAATGGCGAATGG
[124 nt withheld, positions 5827-5950]
C
[91 nt withheld, positions 5952-6042]
A
[49 nt withheld, positions 6044-6092]
CCTTTGACGTTGGAGTCCACGTTCTTT
[37 nt withheld, positions 6120-6156]
ACCCTATCTCGGTCTATTCTTTTGATTTATAAGGGATTTTGCCGATTTCGGCCTATTGGTTAAAAAATGA
GCTGATTTAACAAAAATTTAACGCGAATTTTAACAAAATATTAACGCTTACAATTTCCTGATGCGGTATT
TTCTCCTTACGCATCTGTGCGGTATTTCACACCGCATAGGGTAATAACTGATATAATTAAATTGAAGCTC
TAATTTGTGAGTTTAGTATACATGCATTTACTTATAATACAGTTTTTTAGTTTTGCTGGCCGCATCTTCT
CAAATATGCTTCCCAGCCTGCTTTTCTGTAACGTTCACCCTCTACCTTAGCATCCCTTCCCTTTGCAAAT
AGTCCTCTTCCAACAATAATAATGTCAGATCCTGTAGAGACCACATCATCCACGGTTCTATACTGTTGAC
CCAATGCGTCTCCCTTGTCATCTAAACCCACACCGGGTGTCATAATCAACCAATCGTAACCTTCATCTCT
TCCACCCATGTCTCTTTGAGCAATAAAGCCGATAACAAAATCTTTGTCGCTCTTCGCAATGTCAACAGTA
CCCTTAGTATATTCTCCAGTAGATAGGGAGCCCTTGCATGACAATTCTGCTAACATCAAAAGGCCTCTAG
GTTCCTTTGTTACTTCTTCTGCCGCCTGCTTCAAACCGCTAACAATACCTGGGCCCACCACACCGTGTGC
ATTCGTAATGTCTGCCCATTCTGCTATTCTGTATACACCCGCAGAGTACTGCAATTTGACTGTATTACCA
ATGTCAGCAAATTTTCTGTCTTCGAAGAGTAAAAAATTGTACTTGGCGGATAATGCCTTTAGCGGCTTAA
CTGTGCCCTCCATGGAAAAATCAGTCAAGATATCCACATGTGTTTTTAGTAAACAAATTTTGGGACCTAA
TGCTTCAACTAACTCCAGTAATTCCTTGGTGGTACGAACATCCAATGAAGCACACAAGTTTGTTTGCTTT
TCGTGCATGATATTAAATAGCTTGGCAGCAACAGGACTAGGATGAGTAGCAGCACGTTCCTTATATGTAG
CTTTCGACATGATTTATCTTCGTTTCCTGCAGGTTTTTGTTCTGTGCAGTTGGGTTAAGAATACTGGGCA
ATTTCATGTTTCTTCAACACTACATATGCGTATATATACCAATCTAAGTCTGTGCTCCTTCCTTCGTTCT
TCCTTCTGTTCGGAGATTACCGAATCAAAAAAATTTCAAGGAAACCGAAATCAAAAAAAAGAATAAAAAA
AAAATGATGAATTGAAAAGGTGGTATGGTGCACTCTCAGTACAATCTGCTCTGATGCCGCATAGTTAAGC
CAGCCCCGACACCCGCCAACACCCGCTGACGCGCCCTGACGGGCTTGTCTGCTCCCGGCATCCGCTTACA
GACAAGCTGTGACCGTCTCCGGGAGCTGCATGTGTCAGAGGTTTTCACCGTCATCACCGAAACGCGCGAG
ACGAAAGGGCCTCGTGATACGCCTATTTTTATAGGTTAATGTCATGATAATAATGGTTTCTTAGTATGAT
CCAATATCAAAGGAAATGATAGCATTGAAGGATGAGACTAATCCAATTGAGGAGTGGCAGCATATAGAAC
AGCTAAAGGGTAGTGCTGAAGGAAGCATACGATACCCCGCATGGAATGGGATAATATCACAGGAGGTACT
AGACTACCTTTCATCCTACATAAATAGACGCATATAAGTACGCATTTAAGCATAAACACGCACTATGCCG
TTCTTCTCATGTATATATATATACAGGCAACACGCAGATATAGGTGCGACGTGAACAGTGAGCTGTATGT
GCGCAGCTCGCGTTGCATTTTCGGAAGCGCTCGTTTTCGGAAACGCTTTGAAGTTCCTATTCCGAAGTTC
CTATTCTCTAGAAAGTATAGGAACTTCAGAGCGCTTTTGAAAACCAAAAGCGCTCTGAAGACGCACTTTC
AAAAAACCAAAAACGCACCGGACTGTAACGAGCTACTAAAATATTGCGAATACCGCTTCCACAAACATTG
CTCAAAAGTATCTCTTTGCTATATATCTCTGTGCTATATCCCTATATAACCTACCCATCCACCTTTCGCT
CCTTGAACTTGCATCTAAACTCGACCTCTACATTTTTTATGTTTATCTCTAGTATTACTCTTTAGACAAA
AAAATTGTAGTAAGAACTATTCATAGAGTGAATCGAAAACAATACGAAAATGTAAACATTTCCTATACGT
AGTATATAGAGACAAAATAGAAGAAACCGTTCATAATTTTCTGACCAATGAAGAATCATCAACGCTATCA
CTTTCTGTTCACAAAGTATGCGCAATCCACATCGGTATAGAATATAATCGGGGATGCCTTTATCTTGAAA
AAATGCACCCGCAGCTTCGCTAGTAATCAGTAAACGCGGGAAGTGGAGTCAGGCTTTTTTTATGGAAGAG
AAAATAGACACCAAAGTAGCCTTCTTCTAACCTTAACGGACCTACAGTGCAAAAAGTTATCAAGAGACTG
CATTATAGAGCGCACAAAGGAGAAAAAAAGTAATCTAAGATGCTTTGTTAGAAAAATAGCGCTCTCGGGA
TGCATTTTTGTAGAACAAAAAAGAAGTATAGATTCTTTGTTGGTAAAATAGCGCTCTCGCGTTGCATTTC
TGTTCTGTAAAAATGCAGCTCAGATTCTTTGTTTGAAAAATTAGCGCTCTCGCGTTGCATTTTTGTTTTA
CAAAAATGAAGCACAGATTCTTCGTTGGTAAAATAGCGCTTTCGCGTTGCATTTCTGTTCTGTAAAAATG
CAGCTCAGATTCTTTGTTTGAAAAATTAGCGCTCTCGCGTTGCATTTTTGTTCTACAAAATGAAGCACAG
ATGCTTCGTTCAGGTGGCACTTTTCGGGGAAATGTGCGCGGAACCCCTATTTGTTTATTTTTCTAAATAC
ATTCAAATATGTATCCGCTCATGAGACAATAACCCTGATAAATGCTTCAATAATATTGAAAAAGGAAGAG
TATGAGTATTCAACATTTCCGTGTCGCCCTTATTCCCTTTTTTGCGGCATTTTGCCTTCCTGTTTTTGCT
CACCCAGAAACGCTGGTGAAAGTAAAAGATGCTGAAGATCAGTTGGGTGCACGAGTGGGTTACATCGAAC
TGGATCTCAACAGCGGTAAGATCCTTGAGAGTTTTCGCCCCGAAGAACGTTTTCCAATGATGAGCACTTT
TAAAGTTCTGCTATGTGGCGCGGTATTATCCCGTATTGACGCCGGGCAAGAGCAACTCGGTCGCCGCATA
CACTATTCTCAGAATGACTTGGTTGAGTACTCACCAGTCACAGAAAAGCATCTTACGGATGGCATGACAG
TAAGAGAATTATGCAGTGCTGCCATAACCATGAGTGATAACACTGCGGCCAACTTACTTCTGACAACGAT
CGGAGGACCGAAGGAGCTAACCGCTTTTTTGCACAACATGGGGGATCATGTAACTCGCCTTGATCGTTGG
GAACCGGAGCTGAATGAAGCCATACCAAACGACGAGCGTGACACCACGATGCCTGTAGCAATGGCAACAA
CGTTGCGCAAACTATTAACTGGCGAACTACTTACTCTAGCTTCCCGGCAACAATTAATAGACTGGATGGA
GGCGGATAAAGTTGCAGGACCACTTCTGCGCTCGGCCCTTCCGGCTGGCTGGTTTATTGCTGATAAATCT
GGAGCCGGTGAGCGTGGGTCTCGCGGTATCATTGCAGCACTGGGGCCAGATGGTAAGCCCTCCCGTATCG
TAGTTATCTACACGACGGGGAGTCAGGCAACTATGGATGAACGAAATAGACAGATCGCTGAGATAGGTGC
CTCACTGATTAAGCATTGGTAACTGTCAGACCAAGTTTACTCATATATACTTTAGATTGATTTAAAACTT
CATTTTTAATTTAAAAGGATCTAGGTGAAGATCCTTTTTGATAATCTCATGACCAAAATCCCTTAACGTG
AGTTTTCGTTCCACTGAGCGTCAGACCCCGTAGAAAAGATCAAAGGATCTTCTTGAGATCCTTTTTTTCT
GCGCGTAATCTGCTGCTTGCAAACAAAAAAACCACCGCTACCAGCGGTGGTTTGTTTGCCGGATCAAGAG
CTACCAACTCTTTTTCCGAAGGTAACTGGCTTCAGCAGAGCGCAGATACCAAATACTGTTCTTCTAGTGT
AGCCGTAGTTAGGCCACCACTTCAAGAACTCTGTAGCACCGCCTACATACCTCGCTCTGCTAATCCTGTT
ACCAGTGGCTGCTGCCAGTGGCGATAAGTCGTGTCTTACCGGGTTGGACTCAAGACGATAGTTACCGGAT
AAGGCGCAGCGGTCGGGCTGAACGGGGGGTTCGTGCACACAGCCCAGCTTGGAGCGAACGACCTACACCG
AACTGAGATACCTACAGCGTGAGCTATGAGAAAGCGCCACGCTTCCCGAAGGGAGAAAGGCGGACAGGTA
TCCGGTAAGCGGCAGGGTCGGAACAGGAGAGCGCACGAGGGAGCTTCCAGGGGGAAACGCCTGGTATCTT
TATAGTCCTGTCGGGTTTCGCCACCTCTGACTTGAGCGTCGATTTTTGTGATGCTCGTCAGGGGGGCGGA
GCCTATGGAAAAACGCCAGCAACGCGGCCTTTTTACGGTTCCTGGCCTTTTGCTGGCCTTTTGCTCACAT
GTTCTTTCCTGCGTTATCCCCTGATTCTGTGGATAACCGTATTACCGCCTTTGAGTGAGCTGATACCGCT
CGCCGCAGCCGAACGACCGAGCGCAGCGAGTCAGTGAGCGAGGAAGCGGAAGAGCGCCCAATACGCAAAC
CGCCTCTCCCCGCGCGTTGGCCGATTCATTAATGCAGCTGGCACGACAGGTTTCCCGACTGGAAAGCGGG
CAGTGAGCGCAACGCAATTAATGTGAGTTAGCTCACTCATTAGGCACCCCAGGCTTTACACTTTATGCTT
CCGGCTCGTATGTTGTGTGGAATTGTGAGCGGATAACAATTTCACACAGGAAACAGCTATGACCATGATT
ACGCCAAGCGCGCAATTAACCCTCACTAAAGGGAACAAAAGCTGGAGCTCCACCGCGGACAA
